>Addgene plasmid #244569 | CL20_mEGFP_FOidr_017 | addgene full sequence | sequence record 490661 | Addgene NGS Result
AAAAAAAATCTAACCTCAAGTCAAGGCTTTTCTATGGAATAAGGAATGGACAGCAGGGGGCTGTTTCATA
TACTGATGACCTCTTTATAGCCAACCTTTGTTCATGGCAGCCAGCATATGGGCATATGTTGCCAAACTCT
AAACCAAATACTCATTCTGATGTTTTAAATGATTTGCCCTCCCATATGTCCTTCCGAGTGAGAGACACAA
AAAATTCCAACACACTATTGCAATGAAAATAAATTTCCTTTATTAGCCAGAAGTCAGATGCTCAAGGGGC
TTCATGATGTCCCCATAATTTTTGGCAGAGGGAAAAAGATCTGCTAGCTCGAGCAGCTGAAGCTTTATTG
AGGCTTAAGCAGTGGGTTCCCTAGTTAGCCAGAGAGCTCCCAGGCTCAGATCTGGTCTAACCAGAGAGAC
CCAGTACAGGCAAAAAGCAGATCTTGTCTTCTTTGGGAGTGAATTAGCCCTTCCAGTCCCCCCTTTTCTT
TTAAAAAGTGGCTAAGATCTACAGCTGCCTTGTAAGTCATTGGTCTTAAAGGTACCGTAATCTTATCTAG
AACCGGTTCAGGCGCCGCTGGCGATCCGCTCTGGAGGCTGGCGGGTTTTCCGAAGAGACACTCGGGTTGA
TATGAGAGGGATGAAGGCGGTGGAAGACGGCTGGTCCCCTGCCAGGGCCGAGGATGCTGATGGCAACGTG
GAGGGAACGGGGGCTGGGCTGATGGGGGTCCCCGACGGCTTGGCGGACTGTGGCTTTGGAGTGGCCGGGA
GCACGGGCTTTTTGAGGCCCTCTCCCGGCTGGCTGGGCTTGGCAGCGTCACTGTTCACAGCATCAACCAG
ACTCGTGGCTTTTGTCTTTGCGCCCAGGACTGCCTCCCCGGCCGCCTCCTGGCTCGGGCTCTGCGAGGGC
TTTCCTCCAGCCTTCCCTGCAGAGGCTGCTGGTGGGGGCGGCGGGGCAGGTTTGAGCCTGGACAATTTCC
CCTTGTCCCTCCCTGGCGACTCAGAGGAGTGCTTGTGCCTCCTCACTCTGGACTCCTCGGCGGGGCCCTT
GCTGGTGCCCCCTGGTGCACCTGAGCCTGCTTTGCTGGTGGGGGTCACTGGCTCAGCTGCAGCAGGGGTC
CCTAAGGCACTGCCCTTTCCAGCTTCTTCCTTGTGGGGGAGGCCCGAGGCAGGGGCCACGGTGACCTGCC
GCCGGAGGGGTTTTGGAGTCAGGTTGGGCGGGCTGGAGCCCGGGCTGGACTCCATGATGTCTTTGAAGAC
CTCATCAGCAGCTTCCTCATTCTTTTTCACCAGCCTGGGGGGAGGCGTTACTGTGCCTCGGGTCACCTGG
TCAGACCTGTTCTCCCCTGCCCTCTTCCGAGGCAGAGCCGGCTTCTCACTTTTGTGCCCTCCAAATGTGG
ACGAGTCAAACTGTCTTCCCGTGGACTGCAAGTCCCGAGGCAGCGTGACTGACCTCCACTCCGTGTCCTT
GGCCCCATGGGGAACGCAGGAGGCGGAGCAAGAGCGCAGGAAGCGCTTGCTGGAGCTGCCACCGCCCTCC
TCCTCGCCGGTGGCTAGGCGGCTGCTGGTCAGCGTGCTGGACTTCTTCCACAGGTGGGGAGACCGGAAGC
CTGAGCCCCCGGACTCCCGGAGGGCTCCATTGGGGACCCCAGCCCCATTGCTGGGCTTTGGGGACTTGGC
TGGGTCAGCTGTGTCCAAGGGGGTGAAAGCCAGTGCCCCGTTGCTGATGTCTCGGCCCTCTTCCTCGCCG
GCCCCTCTGCGCTCCGGCTGGCCGTCCATCTCCCGGAAGGAGCTGCTGCGTTTGGGAGGGGTTGGGGCTG
TCTTCTTCTTCTTCTTGATCAAGGCGCTGAACAAGTTGGTCTTTTTGTCTTTGGGGAGAAGGCGCTCATC
TTCATTCAGGCCGCCCTCCGGGGGACCTCGCTCTTTTCGAGGGAGCAATGGAGACACGGCAGGCTCATGG
TCCAGAGGATCGCTCTCTCCCTGGCCCTTGGAGTGAGGCATCTCAGGCACGTCAGTGGTGTCTCTGTGCT
CTGCAGCTCTCCTGGAGGTCCTCGTCTTGGTGGGCAGCTCTGGGGCCTGCAGCAAGGTACTCACAGCCCC
ACGGACGCCTTGTTTCCCCAGCTCCTTTTCCACTTCGTCTGAGATACTGGATTCCTGGAACATTGTTTCC
CGGGAAGCGGCCGCACTTCCCCCGGAGCCTCCGCTTCCGCCCTTGTACAGCTCGTCCATGCCGAGAGTGA
TCCCGGCGGCGGTCACGAACTCCAGCAGGACCATGTGATCGCGCTTCTCGTTGGGGTCTTTGCTCAGCTT
GGACTGGGTGCTCAGGTAGTGGTTGTCGGGCAGCAGCACGGGGCCGTCGCCGATGGGGGTGTTCTGCTGG
TAGTGGTCGGCGAGCTGCACGCTGCCGTCCTCGATGTTGTGGCGGATCTTGAAGTTCACCTTGATGCCGT
TCTTCTGCTTGTCGGCCATGATATAGACGTTGTGGCTGTTGTAGTTGTACTCCAGCTTGTGCCCCAGGAT
GTTGCCGTCCTCCTTGAAGTCGATGCCCTTCAGCTCGATGCGGTTCACCAGGGTGTCGCCCTCGAACTTC
ACCTCGGCGCGGGTCTTGTAGTTGCCGTCGTCCTTGAAGAAGATGGTGCGCTCCTGGACGTAGCCTTCGG
GCATGGCGGACTTGAAGAAGTCGTGCTGCTTCATGTGGTCGGGGTAGCGGCTGAAGCACTGCACGCCGTA
GGTCAGGGTGGTCACGAGGGTGGGCCAGGGCACGGGCAGCTTGCCGGTGGTGCAGATGAACTTCAGGGTC
AGCTTGCCGTAGGTGGCATCGCCCTCGCCCTCGCCGGACACGCTGAACTTGTGGCCGTTTACGTCGCCGT
CCAGCTCGACCAGGATGGGCACCACCCCGGTGAACAGCTCCTCGCCCTTGCTCACCATGGTGGCGACCGG
TGGATCCCGGGCCCGCGGTACCGTCGACTGCAGAATTCGGTTCACTAAACGAGCCCGGTTCACTAAACGA
GCTCTGCTTATATAGACCTCCCACCGTACACGCCTACCGCCCATTTGCGTCAATGGGGCGGAGTTGTTAC
GACATTTTGGAAAGTCCCGTTGATTTTGGTGCCAAAACAAACTCCCATTGACGTCAATGGGGTGGAGACT
TGGAAATCCCCGTGAGTCAAACCGCTATCCACGCCCATTGATGTACTGCCAAAACCGCATCACCATGGTA
ATAGCGATGACTAATACGTAGATGTACTGCCAAGTAGGAAAGTCCCATAAGGTCATGTACTGGGCATAAT
GCCAGGCGGGCCATTTACCGTCATTGACGTCAATAGGGGGCGTACTTGGCATATGATACACTTGATGTAC
TGCCAAGTGGGCAGTTTACCGTAAATACTCCACCCATTGACGTCAATGGAAAGTCCCTATTGGCGTTACT
ATGGGAACATACGTCATTATTGACGTCAATGGGCGGGGGTCGTTGGGCGGTCAGCCAGGCGGGCCATTTA
CCGTAAGTTATGTAACGCGGAACTCCATATATGGGCTATGAACTAATGACCCCGTAATTGATTACTATTA
ATAACTAGCACGCGTTCGAAGCTTGAGCTCGGTCCCCTCGGGGTTGGGAGGTGGGTCTGAAACGATAATG
GTGAATATCCCTGCCTAACTCTATTCACTATAGAAAGTACAGCAAAAACTATTCTTAAACCTACCAAGCC
TCCTACTATCATTATGAATAATTTTATATACCACAGCCAATTTGTTATGTTAAACCAATTCCACAAACTT
GCCCATTTATCTAATTCCAATAATTCTTGTTCATTCTTTTCTTGCTGGTTTTGCGATTCTTCAATTAAGG
AGTGTATTAAGCTTGTGTAATTGTTAATTTCTCTGTCCCACTCCATCCAGGTCGTGTGATTCCAAATCTG
TTCCAGAGATTTATTACTCCAACTAGCATTCCAAGGCACAGCAGTGGTGCAAATGAGTTTTCCAGAGCAA
CCCCAAATCCCCAGGAGCTGTTGATCCTTTAGGTATCTTTCCACAGCCAGGATTCTTGCCTGGAGCTGCT
TGATGCCCCAGACTGTGAGTTGCAACAGATGCTGTTGCGCCTCAATAGCCCTCAGCAAATTGTTCTGCTG
CTGCACTATACCAGACAATAATTGTCTGGCCTGTACCGTCAGCGTCATTGACGCTGCGCCCATAGTGCTT
CCTGCTGCTCCCAAGAACCCAAGGAACAAAGCTCCTATTCCCACTGCTCTTTTTTCTCTCTGCACCACTC
TTCTCTTTGCCTTGGTGGGTGCTACTCCTAATGGTTCAATTTTTACTACTTTATATTTATATAATTCACT
TCTCCAATTGTCCCTCATATCTCCTCCTTATGGTGTTTTACTAAACTTTTCCATGTTCTAATCCTCATCC
TGTCTACTTGCCACACAATCATCACCTGCCATCTGTTTTCCATAATCCCTAATGATCTTTGCTTTTCTTC
TTGGCACTACTTTTATGTCACTATTATCTTGTATTACTACTGCCCCTTCACCTTTCCAGAGGAGCTTTGC
TGGTCCTTTCCAAAGTGGATTTCTGCTGTCCCTGTAATAAACCCGAAAATTTTGAATTTTTGTAATTTGT
TTTTGTAATTCTTTAGTTTGTATGTCTGTTGCTATTATGTCTACTATTCTTTCCCCTGCACTGTACCCCC
CAATCCCCCCTTTTCTTTTAAAATTGTGGATGAATACTGCCATTTGTACTGCTGTCTTAAGATGTTCAGC
CTGATCTCTTACCTGTCCTATAATTTTCTTTAATTCTTTATTCATAGATTCTACTACTCCTTGACTTTGG
GGATTGTAGGGAATTTCCAGGTCTGAAGATCCTGCTGCTTGCTGTGCTTTTTTCTTACTTTTGTTTTGCT
CTTCCTCTATCTTGTCTAAAGCTTCCTTGGTGTCTTTTATCTCTATCCTTTGATGCACACAATAGAGGGT
TGCTACTGTATTATATAATGATCTAAGTTCTTCTGATCCTGTCTGAAGGGATGGTTGTAGCTGTCCCAGT
ATTTGTCTACAGCCTTCTGATGTTTCTAACAGGCCAGTATTAACTGCGAATCGTTCTAGCTCCCTGCTTG
CCCATACTATATGTTTTAATTTATATTTTTTCTTTCCCCCTGGCCTTAACCGAATTTTTTCCCATCGCGA
TCTAATTCTCCCCCGCTTAATACTGACGCTCTCGCACCCATCTCTCTCCTTCTAGCCTCCGCTAGTCAAA
ATTTTTGGCGTACTCACCAGTCGCCGCCCCTCGCCTCTTGCCGTGCGCGCTTCAGCAAGCCGAGTCCTGC
GTCGAGAGAGCTCCTCTGGTTTCCCTTTCGCTTTCAAGTCCCTGTTCGGGCGCCACTGCTAGAGATTTTC
CACACTGACTAAAAGGGTCTGAGGGATCTCTAGTTACCAGAGTCACACAACAGACGGGCACACACTACTT
GAAGCACTCAAGGCAAGCTTTATTGAGGCTTAAGCAGTGGGTTCCCTAGTTAGCCAGAGAGCTCCCAGGC
TCAGATCTGGTCTAACCAGAGAGACCCAGTACAGGCAAAAAGCAGCTGCTTATATGCAGGATCTGAGGGC
TCGCCACTCCCCAGTCCCGCCCAGGCCACGCCTCCCATGGTAATAGCGATGACTAATACGTAGATGTACT
GCCAAGTAGGAAAGTCCCATAAGGTCATGTACTGGGCATAATGCCAGGCGGGCCATTTACCGTCATTGAC
GTCAATAGGGGGCGTACTTGGCATATGATACACTTGATGTACTGCCAAGTGGGCAGTTTACCGTAAATAC
TCCACCCATTGACGTCAATGGAAAGTCCCTATTGGCGTTACTATGGGAACATACGTCATTATTGACGTCA
ATGGGCGGGGGTCGTTGGGCGGTCAGCCAGGCGGGCCATTTACCGTAAGTTATGTAACGCGGAACTCCAT
ATATGGGCTATGAACTAATGACCCCGTAATTGATTACTATTAATAACTAGTCAATAATCAATGTCGACCC
AGGTGGCACTTTTCGGGGAAATGTGCGCGGAACCCCTATTTGTTTATTTTTCTAAATACATTCAAATATG
TATCCGCTCATGAGACAATAACCCTGATAAATGCTTCAATAATATTGAAAAAGGAAGAGTATGAGTATTC
AACATTTCCGTGTCGCCCTTATTCCCTTTTTTGCGGCATTTTGCCTTCCTGTTTTTGCTCACCCAGAAAC
GCTGGTGAAAGTAAAAGATGCTGAAGATCAGTTGGGTGCACGAGTGGGTTACATCGAACTGGATCTCAAC
AGCGGTAAGATCCTTGAGAGTTTTCGCCCCGAAGAACGTTTTCCAATGATGAGCACTTTTAAAGTTCTGC
TATGTGGCGCGGTATTATCCCGTATTGACGCCGGGCAAGAGCAACTCGGTCGCCGCATACACTATTCTCA
GAATGACTTGGTTGAGTACTCACCAGTCACAGAAAAGCATCTTACGGATGGCATGACAGTAAGAGAATTA
TGCAGTGCTGCCATAACCATGAGTGATAACACTGCGGCCAACTTACTTCTGACAACGATCGGAGGACCGA
AGGAGCTAACCGCTTTTTTGCACAACATGGGGGATCATGTAACTCGCCTTGATCGTTGGGAACCGGAGCT
GAATGAAGCCATACCAAACGACGAGCGTGACACCACGATGCCTGTAGCAATGGCAACAACGTTGCGCAAA
CTATTAACTGGCGAACTACTTACTCTAGCTTCCCGGCAACAATTAATAGACTGGATGGAGGCGGATAAAG
TTGCAGGACCACTTCTGCGCTCGGCCCTTCCGGCTGGCTGGTTTATTGCTGATAAATCTGGAGCCGGTGA
GCGTGGGTCTCGCGGTATCATTGCAGCACTGGGGCCAGATGGTAAGCCCTCCCGTATCGTAGTTATCTAC
ACGACGGGGAGTCAGGCAACTATGGATGAACGAAATAGACAGATCGCTGAGATAGGTGCCTCACTGATTA
AGCATTGGTAACTGTCAGACCAAGTTTACTCATATATACTTTAGATTGATTTAAAACTTCATTTTTAATT
TAAAAGGATCTAGGTGAAGATCCTTTTTGATAATCTCATGACCAAAATCCCTTAACGTGAGTTTTCGTTC
CACTGAGCGTCAGACCCCGTAGAAAAGATCAAAGGATCTTCTTGAGATCCTTTTTTTCTGCGCGTAATCT
GCTGCTTGCAAACAAAAAAACCACCGCTACCAGCGGTGGTTTGTTTGCCGGATCAAGAGCTACCAACTCT
TTTTCCGAAGGTAACTGGCTTCAGCAGAGCGCAGATACCAAATACTGTTCTTCTAGTGTAGCCGTAGTTA
GGCCACCACTTCAAGAACTCTGTAGCACCGCCTACATACCTCGCTCTGCTAATCCTGTTACCAGTGGCTG
CTGCCAGTGGCGATAAGTCGTGTCTTACCGGGTTGGACTCAAGACGATAGTTACCGGATAAGGCGCAGCG
GTCGGGCTGAACGGGGGGTTCGTGCACACAGCCCAGCTTGGAGCGAACGACCTACACCGAACTGAGATAC
CTACAGCGTGAGCTATGAGAAAGCGCCACGCTTCCCGAAGGGAGAAAGGCGGACAGGTATCCGGTAAGCG
GCAGGGTCGGAACAGGAGAGCGCACGAGGGAGCTTCCAGGGGGAAACGCCTGGTATCTTTATAGTCCTGT
CGGGTTTCGCCACCTCTGACTTGAGCGTCGATTTTTGTGATGCTCGTCAGGGGGGCGGAGCCTATGGAAA
AACGCCAGCAACGCGGCCTTTTTACGGTTCCTGGCCTTTTGCTGGCCTTTTGCTCACATGTTCTTTCCTG
CGTTATCCCCTGCTTCTGTGGATAACCGTATTACCGCCTTTGAGTGAGCTGATACCGCTCGCCGCAGCCG
AACGACCGAGCGCAGCGAGTCAGTGAGCGAGGAAGCGGAAGAGCGCCCAATACGCAAACCGCCTCTCCCC
GCGCGTTGGCCGATTCATTAATGCAGCGGATCCAGACATGATAAGATACATTGATGAGTTTGGACAAACC
ACAACTAGAATGCAGTGAAAAAAATGCTTTATTTGTGAAATTTGTGATGCTATTGCTTTATTTGTAACCA
TTATAAGCTGCAATAAACAAGTTAGCTTTTTGCAAAAGCCTAGGCCTCCAAAAAAGCCTCCTCACTACTT
CTGGAATAGCTCAGAGGCCGAGGCGGCCTCGGCCTCTGCATAAATAAAAAAAATTAGTCAGCCATGGGGC
GGAGAATGGGCGGAACTGGGCGGAGTTAGGGGCGGGATGGGCGGAGTTAGGGGCGGGACTATGGTTGCTG
ACTAATTGAGATGCGGATCCGCTGGCACGACAGGTTTCCCGACTGGAAAGCGGGCAGTGAGCGCAACGCA
ATTAATGTGAGTTAGCTCACTCATTAGGCACCCCAGGCTTTACACTTTATGCTTCCGGCTCGTATGTTGT
GTGGAATTGTGAGCGGATAACAATTTCACACAGGAAACAGCTATGACCATGATTACGCCAAGCTTGGGCT
GCAGGTCGAGGGATCTCCATAAGAGAAGAGGGACAGCTATGACTGGGAGTAGTCAGGAGAGGAGGAAAAA
TCTGGCTAGTAAAACATGTAAGGAAAATTTTAGGGATGTTAAAGAAAAAAATAACACAAAACAAAATAT
Features (pLannotate 1.2.2; 29 found; start..end, strand, type, name):
    199..254     -  polyA_signal   β-globin poly(A) signal: rabbit β-globin polyadenylation signal (Gil and Proudfoot, 1987)
    340..475     -  LTR            3' LTR (ΔU3) (fragment): self-inactivating 3' long terminal repeat (LTR) from HIV-1
    477..496     -  misc_feature   cPPT/CTS (fragment): central polypurine tract and central termination sequence of HIV-1
    571..2169    -  CDS            ABL1 (fragment): ABL1_HUMAN - Also known as ABL, JTK7. Experimental evidence at protein level: Swiss-Prot protein existence level 1. Non-receptor tyrosine-protein kinase that plays a role in many key processes linked to cell growth and survival such as cytoskeleton remodeling in response to extracellular stimuli, cell motility and adhesion, receptor endocytosis, autophagy, DNA damage response and apoptosis. Coordinates actin remodeling through tyrosine phosphorylation of proteins controlling cytoskeleton dynamics like WASF3 (involved in branch formation); ANXA1 (involved in membrane anchoring); DBN1, DBNL, CTT
   2212..2928    -  CDS            mEGFP: mEGFP is a basic (constitutively fluorescent) green fluorescent protein published in 2002, derived from Aequorea victoria. It has moderate acid sensitivity.
   2942..2979    -  misc_feature   MCS (fragment): multiple cloning site
   2978..2994    -  promoter       tight TRE promoter (fragment): Tet-responsive promoter PTight, consisting of seven tet operator sequences followed by the minimal CMV promoter
   3010..3213    -  promoter       CMV promoter: human cytomegalovirus (CMV) immediate early promoter
   3214..3517    -  enhancer       CMV enhancer: human cytomegalovirus immediate early enhancer
   3585..3601    -  misc_feature   MCS (fragment): multiple cloning site
   3601..3626    -  CDS            Rev (fragment): human immunodeficiency virus 1 (HIV-1) Rev protein; rev; enhances nuclear export of unspliced and incompletely spliced viral mRNAs
   4003..4236    -  misc_feature   RRE: The Rev response element (RRE) of HIV-1 allows for Rev-dependent mRNA export from the nucleus to the cytoplasm.
   4370..4453    -  CDS            vif (fragment): VIF_HV1BR - Experimental evidence at protein level: Swiss-Prot protein existence level 1. Counteracts the innate antiviral activity of host APOBEC3F and APOBEC3G. Forms a complex with host APOBEC3F and APOBEC3G thus preventing the entry of these lethally hypermutating enzymes into progeny virions. Recruits an active E3 ubiquitin ligase complex composed of elongin BC, CUL5, and RBX2 to induce polyubiquitination of APOBEC3G and APOBEC3F. In turn, they are directed to the 26S proteasome for degradation. Vif interaction with APOBEC3G also blocks its cytidine deaminase activity in a proteasome-inde
   4596..4713    -  misc_feature   cPPT/CTS: central polypurine tract and central termination sequence of HIV-1
   4862..5221    -  CDS            HIV-1 gag (fragment): gag protein from human immunodeficiency virus 1; gag
   5205..5330    -  misc_feature   HIV-1 Ψ: packaging signal of human immunodeficiency virus type 1
   5377..5634    -  LTR            5' LTR (truncated): truncated 5' long terminal repeat (LTR) from HIV-1
   5636..6015    -  enhancer       CMV enhancer: human cytomegalovirus immediate early enhancer
   6046..6150    +  promoter       AmpR promoter: bla
   6151..7011    +  CDS            AmpR: β-lactamase; bla; confers resistance to ampicillin, carbenicillin, and related antibiotics
   7182..7770    +  rep_origin     ori: high-copy-number ColE1/pMB1/pBR322/pUC origin of replication
   7953..8007    +  CDS            lacI (fragment): lac repressor; lacI; The lac repressor binds to the lac operator to inhibit transcription in E. coli. This inhibition can be relieved by adding lactose or isopropyl-β-D-thiogalactopyranoside (IPTG).
   8009..8143    -  polyA_signal   SV40 poly(A) signal: SV40 polyadenylation signal
   8163..8298    -  rep_origin     SV40 ori: SV40 origin of replication
   8322..8344    -  promoter       SV40 promoter (fragment): SV40 enhancer and early promoter
   8351..8390    +  CDS            lacI (fragment): lac repressor; lacI; The lac repressor binds to the lac operator to inhibit transcription in E. coli. This inhibition can be relieved by adding lactose or isopropyl-β-D-thiogalactopyranoside (IPTG).
   8403..8424    +  protein_bind   CAP binding site: CAP binding activates transcription in the presence of cAMP. E. coli catabolite activator protein
   8439..8469    +  promoter       lac promoter: promoter for the E. coli lac operon
   8477..8493    +  protein_bind   lac operator: The lac repressor binds to the lac operator to inhibit transcription in E. coli. This inhibition can be relieved by adding lactose or isopropyl-β-D-thiogalactopyranoside (IPTG). lac repressor encoded by lacI
