[The description below was written by a language model from this plasmid's Addgene catalogue record and pLannotate feature annotations shown in this document.]
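Description:
CL20_mEGFP_FOidr_017 is an 8,679-nt mammalian expression plasmid built on the CL20 backbone. The catalogue lists it only as a mammalian expression vector, but the feature table shows the architecture of an HIV-1-derived, self-inactivating lentiviral transfer vector. It is maintained in E. coli through a high-copy ColE1/pUC-type origin and selected with ampicillin via the β-lactamase gene. The recorded host is a recombination-tolerant strain, a common choice for plasmids carrying repeated LTR sequences. Remnants of lac regulatory elements and an SV40 origin and poly(A) region also lie in the backbone.

The viral portion begins with a CMV enhancer fused to a truncated 5' LTR, which would drive Tat-independent transcription of the vector genome in packaging cells. This is followed by the Ψ packaging signal with a partial gag sequence, the cPPT/CTS, and the Rev response element for Rev-dependent nuclear export. A ΔU3 3' LTR, annotated as a fragment, and a rabbit β-globin polyadenylation signal close the unit. Between these elements, an internal CMV enhancer/promoter drives a single open reading frame in which monomeric EGFP is fused to the N terminus of FOidr_017. This unmutated human segment is an intrinsically disordered region taken from the BCR-ABL1 fusion oncoprotein; the depositor's comment gives it as residues 1395–1927 of the fusion. The annotation maps it entirely to ABL1 sequence. No mammalian selection marker is annotated, so expressing cells would be identified by fluorescence.

The stated purpose is to express this fluorescently tagged IDR in mammalian cells. The associated publication concerns protein condensate formation, suggesting the construct is used to image the region's localisation and condensate-forming behaviour.
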