Addgene plasmid #244569: CL20_mEGFP_FOidr_017
Purpose: Express mEGFP-tagged intrinsically disordered protein (IDR), FOidr_017, derived from human fusion protein BCR_ABL1
Depositing lab: Richard Kriwacki. Depositing organization: St. Jude Children's Research Hospital. Publication: Proteome-wide computational analyses reveal links between protein condensate formation and RNA biology. Maiti S, Tripathi S, Baggett DW, Phillips AH, Park CG, Wang J, Wahiduzzaman, Freyaldenhoven WT, Kinger S, Pioso BJ, Bollinger JC, Somjee R, Lang B, Babu MM, Kriwacki RW. Sci Adv. 2025 Dec 5;11(49):eady1420. doi: 10.1126/sciadv.ady1420. Epub 2025 Dec 3. PubMed 41337585.
Backbone
  Vector backbone: CL20
  Vector type: Mammalian Expression
Growth in bacteria
  Bacterial resistance: Ampicillin, 100 μg/mL
  Growth temperature: 37°C
  Growth strain: NEB Stable
  Copy number: High Copy
Gene/Insert
  Gene/Insert name: FOidr_017
  Species: H. sapiens (human)
  Mutation: Unmutated
  Tag / fusion protein: monomeric EGFP (N terminal on insert)
  Cloning method: Restriction Enzyme; 5′ cloning site Unknown (unknown if destroyed)
Terms and licenses: Academic/Nonprofit Terms; Industry Terms: Not Available to Industry
Depositor comments: BCR_ABL1_1395_1927
How to cite: CL20_mEGFP_FOidr_017 was a gift from Richard Kriwacki (Addgene plasmid # 244569 ; http://n2t.net/addgene:244569 ; RRID:Addgene_244569)
